>Addgene plasmid #49941 | SL535 | depositor partial sequence | sequence record 74447 | TALE sequence
ATGGTGGACTTGAGGACACTCGGTTATTCGCAACAGCAACAGGAGAAAATCAAGCCTAAGGTCAGGAGCA
CCGTCGCGCAACACCACGAGGCGCTTGTGGGGCATGGCTTCACTCATGCGCATATTGTCGCGCTTTCACA
GCACCCTGCGGCGCTTGGGACGGTGGCTGTCAAATACCAAGATATGATTGCGGCCCTGCCCGAAGCCACG
CACGAGGCAATTGTAGGGGTCGGTAAACAGTGGTCGGGAGCGCGAGCACTTGAGGCGCTGCTGACTGTGG
CGGGTGAGCTTAGGGGGCCTCCGCTCCAGCTCGACACCGGGCAGCTGCTGAAGATCGCGAAGAGAGGGGG
AGTAACAGCGGTAGAGGCAGTGCACGCCTGGCGCAATGCGCTCACCGGGGCCCCCTTGAACCTGACCCCA
GACCAGGTAGTCGCAATCGCGTCAAACGGAGGGGGAAAGCAAGCCCTGGAAACCGTGCAAAGGTTGTTGC
CGGTCCTTTGTCAAGACCACGGCCTTACACCGGAGCAAGTCGTGGCCATTGCAAGCAACATCGGTGGCAA
ACAGGCTCTTGAGACGGTTCAGAGACTTCTCCCAGTTCTCTGTCAAGCCCACGGGCTGACTCCCGATCAA
GTTGTAGCGATTGCGTCGCATGACGGAGGGAAACAAGCATTGGAGACTGTCCAACGGCTCCTTCCCGTGT
TGTGTCAAGCCCACGGTTTGACGCCTGCACAAGTGGTCGCCATCGCCAGCCATGATGGCGGTAAGCAGGC
GCTGGAAACAGTACAGCGCCTGCTGCCTGTACTGTGCCAGGATCATGGACTGACCCCAGACCAGGTAGTC
GCAATCGCGTCACATGACGGGGGAAAGCAAGCCCTGGAAACCGTGCAAAGGTTGTTGCCGGTCCTTTGTC
AAGACCACGGCCTTACACCGGAGCAAGTCGTGGCCATTGCATCCCACGACGGTGGCAAACAGGCTCTTGA
GACGGTTCAGAGACTTCTCCCAGTTCTCTGTCAAGCCCACGGGCTGACTCCCGATCAAGTTGTAGCGATT
GCGTCCAACGGTGGAGGGAAACAAGCATTGGAGACTGTCCAACGGCTCCTTCCCGTGTTGTGTCAAGCCC
ACGGTTTGACGCCTGCACAAGTGGTCGCCATCGCCAGCCATGATGGCGGTAAGCAGGCGCTGGAAACAGT
ACAGCGCCTGCTGCCTGTACTGTGCCAGGATCATGGACTGACCCCAGACCAGGTAGTCGCAATCGCGTCA
CATGACGGGGGAAAGCAAGCCCTGGAAACCGTGCAAAGGTTGTTGCCGGTCCTTTGTCAAGACCACGGCC
TTACACCGGAGCAAGTCGTGGCCATTGCATCCCACGACGGTGGCAAACAGGCTCTTGAGACGGTTCAGAG
ACTTCTCCCAGTTCTCTGTCAAGCCCACGGGCTGACTCCCGATCAAGTTGTAGCGATTGCGTCGCATGAC
GGAGGGAAACAAGCATTGGAGACTGTCCAACGGCTCCTTCCCGTGTTGTGTCAAGCCCACGGTTTGACGC
CTGCACAAGTGGTCGCCATCGCCAGCCATGATGGCGGTAAGCAGGCGCTGGAAACAGTACAGCGCCTGCT
GCCTGTACTGTGCCAGGATCATGGACTGACCCCAGACCAGGTAGTCGCAATCGCGTCACATGACGGGGGA
AAGCAAGCCCTGGAAACCGTGCAAAGGTTGTTGCCGGTCCTTTGTCAAGACCACGGCCTTACACCGGAGC
AAGTCGTGGCCATTGCATCCCACGACGGTGGCAAACAGGCTCTTGAGACGGTTCAGAGACTTCTCCCAGT
TCTCTGTCAAGCCCACGGGCTGACTCCCGATCAAGTTGTAGCGATTGCGTCGCATGACGGAGGGAAACAA
GCATTGGAGACTGTCCAACGGCTCCTTCCCGTGTTGTGTCAAGCCCACGGTTTGACGCCTGCACAAGTGG
TCGCCATCGCCTCCAATATTGGCGGTAAGCAGGCGCTGGAAACAGTACAGCGCCTGCTGCCTGTACTGTG
CCAGGATCATGGACTGACCCCAGACCAGGTAGTCGCAATCGCGTCACATGACGGGGGAAAGCAAGCCCTG
GAAACCGTGCAAAGGTTGTTGCCGGTCCTTTGTCAAGACCACGGCCTTACACCGGAGCAAGTCGTGGCCA
TTGCAAGCAACATCGGTGGCAAACAGGCTCTTGAGACGGTTCAGAGACTTCTCCCAGTTCTCTGTCAAGC
CCACGGGCTGACACCCGAACAGGTGGTCGCCATTGCTTCCCACGACGGAGGACGGCCAGCCTTGGAG
