>Addgene plasmid #49941 | SL535 | addgene partial sequence | sequence record 75968 | EF1a-F 5'-TCAAGCCTCAGACAGTGGTTC-3'
AGCGGCCGCCACCATGGCCCCCAAGAAGAAGAGGAAGGTGGGCATTCACCGCGGGGTACCTATGGTGGAC
TTGAGGACACTCGGTTATTCGCAACAGCAACAGGAGAAAATCAAGCCTAAGGTCAGGAGCACCGTCGCGC
AACACCACGAGGCGCTTGTGGGGCATGGCTTCACTCATGCGCATATTGTCGCGCTTTCACAGCACCCTGC
GGCGCTTGGGACGGTGGCTGTCAAATACCAAGATATGATTGCGGCCCTGCCCGAAGCCACGCACGAGGCA
ATTGTAGGGGTCGGTAAACAGTGGTCGGGAGCGCGAGCACTTGAGGCGCTGCTGACTGTGGCGGGTGAGC
TTAGGGGGCCTCCGCTCCAGCTCGACACCGGGCAGCTGCTGAAGATCGCGAAGAGAGGGGGAGTAACAGC
GGTAGAGGCAGTGCACGCCTGGCGCAATGCGCTCACCGGGGCCCCCTTGAACCTGACCCCAGACCAGGTA
GTCGCAATCGCGTCAAACGGAGGGGGAAAGCAAGCCCTGGAAACCGTGCAAAGGTTGTTGCCGGTCCTTT
GTCAAGACCACGGCCTTACACCGGAGCAAGTCGTGGCCATTGCAAGCAACATCGGTGGCAAACAGGCTCT
TGAGACGGTTCAGAGACTTCTCCCAGTTCTCTGTCAAGCCCACGGGCTGACTCCCGATCAAGTTGTAGCG
ATTGCGTCGCATGACGGAGGGAAACAAGCATTGGAGACTGTCCAACGGCTCCTTCCCGTGTTGTGTCAAG
CCCACGGTTTGACGCCTGCACAAGTGGTCGCCATCGCCAGCCATGATGGCGG
