[The description below was written by a language model from this plasmid's Addgene catalogue record.]
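Description:
SL535 is a mammalian expression plasmid encoding a programmable TALE-TET1CD fusion protein, built in the pJFA334E9 backbone and catalogued under the TALEN vector type, although its effector is a demethylase domain rather than a nuclease. It is propagated in E. coli under ampicillin selection. The record gives no copy number or origin of replication, and no feature table is available, so elements such as polyadenylation signals, nuclear localisation signals or epitope tags cannot be confirmed from the information provided.

The payload, named Tet1CD RH-2, joins a custom TALE repeat array to the catalytic domain of TET1, the dioxygenase that oxidises 5-methylcytosine and thereby starts the pathway leading to loss of DNA methylation. The repeat array was cloned into the backbone through BsmBI sites, a type IIS strategy commonly used to drop assembled TALE repeats in frame between the fixed TALE flanking regions and the effector domain already carried by the vector. Whether those sites survive cloning is not recorded. Expression is driven by the EF1a promoter, a strong constitutive promoter suited to a wide range of mammalian cells. The array is designed to recognise a 20-nucleotide site, designated site 2, in the human RHOXF2/2B homeobox gene.

Once expressed in human cells, the fusion is intended to bind this site and demethylate neighbouring CpG dinucleotides. This allows targeted epigenetic editing and lets users test whether removing methylation at defined positions can activate the endogenous RHOXF2 gene.
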