Addgene plasmid #49941: SL535
Purpose: Expresses a TALE-TET1CD (catalytic domain of TET1) fusion protein engineered to bind a site in the human RHOXF2/2B homeobox (RHOXF2) gene and demethylate CpGs adjacent to the binding site
Depositing lab: Keith Joung. Depositing organization: Massachusetts General Hospital. Publication: Targeted DNA demethylation and activation of endogenous genes using programmable TALE-TET1 fusion proteins. Maeder ML, Angstman JF, Richardson ME, Linder SJ, Cascio VM, Tsai SQ, Ho QH, Sander JD, Reyon D, Bernstein BE, Costello JF, Wilkinson MF, Joung JK. Nat Biotechnol. 2013 Oct 9. doi: 10.1038/nbt.2726. PubMed 24108092.
Backbone
  Vector backbone: pJFA334E9
  Backbone manufacturer: Joung lab (Addgene plasmid #49237)
  Vector type: TALEN
Growth in bacteria
  Bacterial resistance: Ampicillin, 100 μg/mL
  Growth temperature: 37°C
  Growth strain: XL1 Blue
  Copy number: Unknown
Gene/Insert
  Gene/Insert name: Tet1CD RH-2 (alt names: RH-2; RHOXF2 site #2)
  Species: H. sapiens (human)
  Entrez Gene: RHOXF2 (a.k.a. CT107, PEPP-2, PEPP2, THG1)
  Promoter: EF1a
  Cloning method: Restriction Enzyme; 5′ cloning site BsmBI (unknown if destroyed); 3′ cloning site BsmBI (unknown if destroyed)
  Sequencing primers: 5′ EF1a-F 5'-TCAAGCCTCAGACAGTGGTTC-3'; 3′ OJA199 5'-CACCATCACAGCAGTTGG-3'
Terms and licenses: Academic/Nonprofit Terms; Industry Terms: Not Available to Industry
Depositor comments: TALE target site is: TTACCCCTCCCCCCCCACAC. See Supplementary Figure 13 of associated publication for amino acid sequences of backbone and TALE repeat array.
How to cite: SL535 was a gift from Keith Joung (Addgene plasmid # 49941 ; http://n2t.net/addgene:49941 ; RRID:Addgene_49941)
